Addgene plasmid #54192: mEmerald-MyosinIIB-C-18
Purpose: Localization: Cytoskeleton, Excitation: 487, Emission: 509
Depositing lab: Michael Davidson. Depositing organization: Florida State University, Tallahassee.
Backbone
  Vector backbone: mEmerald-C1
  Backbone size w/o insert (bp): 4750
  Vector type: Mammalian Expression
  Selectable markers: Neomycin (select with G418)
Growth in bacteria
  Bacterial resistance: Kanamycin, 50 μg/mL
  Growth temperature: 37°C
  Growth strain: DH5alpha
  Copy number: High Copy
Gene/Insert
  Gene/Insert name: MyosinIIB (alt name: NM_005964.1)
  Species: H. sapiens (human)
  Entrez Gene: MYH10 (a.k.a. NMMHC-IIB, NMMHCB)
  Promoter: CMV
  Tag / fusion protein: mEmerald (N terminal on backbone)
  Cloning method: Unknown
  Sequencing primers: 5′ CMV-F; 3′ SV40pA-R
Terms and licenses: Academic/Nonprofit Terms; Industry Terms
Depositor comments: . Excitation = 487; Emission = 509. Localization data: Cytoskeleton
How to cite: mEmerald-MyosinIIB-C-18 was a gift from Michael Davidson (Addgene plasmid # 54192 ; http://n2t.net/addgene:54192 ; RRID:Addgene_54192)
