[The description below was written by a language model from this plasmid's Addgene catalogue record and pLannotate feature annotations shown in this document.]
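Description:
mEmerald-MyosinIIB-C-18 is a mammalian expression plasmid built on the mEmerald-C1 backbone, a C1-type fluorescent protein fusion vector, and carries the human non-muscle myosin heavy chain IIB gene (MYH10). The sequenced record is about 10.7 kb. In bacteria it replicates from a high-copy ColE1/pUC-type origin and is selected with kanamycin. An f1 phage origin is also present. A single NeoR/KanR (Tn5 aminoglycoside phosphotransferase) cassette provides both selections. It sits behind tandem bacterial (bla-type) and SV40 early promoters and ends in an HSV TK polyadenylation signal, so it gives kanamycin resistance in E. coli and G418 resistance in transfected mammalian cells. The short "ble" and "large T antigen" fragments flagged in the annotation are most likely remnants of flanking backbone sequence rather than functional genes.

The expression unit is driven by the human CMV immediate-early enhancer and promoter. It encodes mEmerald, a monomeric, rapidly maturing green fluorescent protein derived from Aequorea victoria GFP, followed by the MYH10 coding sequence of roughly 5.9 kb and an SV40 polyadenylation signal. The fluorescent protein lies at the N terminus of the myosin heavy chain. The feature coordinates show a short gap between the two coding regions, consistent with a linker, and the "18" in the name may refer to its length, although the record does not say so. The cloning method is not recorded.

The construct is intended as a live-cell imaging marker. The tagged heavy chain localizes to the cytoskeleton, which allows myosin IIB-containing structures to be visualized by green fluorescence (excitation 487 nm, emission 509 nm) after transient transfection or in G418-selected stable lines.
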