Features (pLannotate 1.2.2; 15 found; start..end, strand, type, name):
      1..304     +  enhancer       CMV enhancer: human cytomegalovirus immediate early enhancer
    305..508     +  promoter       CMV promoter: human cytomegalovirus (CMV) immediate early promoter
    553..1269    +  CDS            mEmerald: mEmerald is a basic (constitutively fluorescent) green fluorescent protein published in 1998, derived from Aequorea victoria. It is reported to be a very rapidly-maturing monomer with moderate acid sensitivity.
   1324..7248    +  CDS            MYH10: MYH10_HUMAN - Experimental evidence at protein level: Swiss-Prot protein existence level 1. Cellular myosin that appears to play a role in cytokinesis, cell shape, and specialized functions such as secretion and capping. Involved with LARP6 in the stabilization of type I collagen mRNAs for CO1A1 and CO1A2. During cell spreading, plays an important role in cytoskeleton reorganization, focal contacts formation (in the central part but not the margins of spreading cells), and lamellipodial extension; this function is mechanically antagonized by MYH9. From Homo sapiens (Human).
   7252..7277    +  misc_feature   MCS (fragment): multiple cloning site
   7289..7373    +  CDS            large T antigen (fragment): large T antigen from SV40 (simian virus 40)
   7396..7517    +  polyA_signal   SV40 poly(A) signal: SV40 polyadenylation signal
   7551..7979    -  rep_origin     f1 ori (sequence partly withheld): f1 bacteriophage origin of replication; arrow indicates direction of (+) strand synthesis
   8006..8110    +  promoter       AmpR promoter: bla
   8112..8469    +  promoter       SV40 promoter: SV40 enhancer and early promoter
   8504..9298    +  CDS            NeoR/KanR: aminoglycoside phosphotransferase from Tn5; aph(3')-II (or nptII); confers resistance to neomycin, kanamycin, and G418 (Geneticin®)
   9319..9471    +  CDS            ble (fragment): BLE_KLEPN - Experimental evidence at protein level: Swiss-Prot protein existence level 1. Binding protein with a strong affinity to the bleomycin family of antibiotics. Binds to CL990; an antimitotic-antibiotic compound. From Klebsiella pneumoniae.
   9530..9577    +  polyA_signal   HSV TK poly(A) signal: herpes simplex virus thymidine kinase polyadenylation signal (Cole and Stacy, 1985)
   9906..10494   +  rep_origin     ori: high-copy-number ColE1/pMB1/pBR322/pUC origin of replication
  10609..10668   +  enhancer       CMV enhancer (fragment): human cytomegalovirus immediate early enhancer
>Addgene plasmid #54192 | mEmerald-MyosinIIB-C-18 | addgene full sequence | sequence record 271355 | Addgene NGS Result
CGTTACATAACTTACGGTAAATGGCCCGCCTGGCTGACCGCCCAACGACCCCCGCCCATTGACGTCAATA
ATGACGTATGTTCCCATAGTAACGCCAATAGGGACTTTCCATTGACGTCAATGGGTGGAGTATTTACGGT
AAACTGCCCACTTGGCAGTACATCAAGTGTATCATATGCCAAGTACGCCCCCTATTGACGTCAATGACGG
TAAATGGCCCGCCTGGCATTATGCCCAGTACATGACCTTATGGGACTTTCCTACTTGGCAGTACATCTAC
GTATTAGTCATCGCTATTACCATGGTGATGCGGTTTTGGCAGTACATCAATGGGCGTGGATAGCGGTTTG
ACTCACGGGGATTTCCAAGTCTCCACCCCATTGACGTCAATGGGAGTTTGTTTTGGCACCAAAATCAACG
GGACTTTCCAAAATGTCGTAACAACTCCGCCCCATTGACGCAAATGGGCGGTAGGCGTGTACGGTGGGAG
GTCTATATAAGCAGAGCTGGTTTAGTGAACCGTCAGATCCGCTAGCGCTACCGGTCGCCACCATGGTGAG
CAAGGGCGAGGAGCTGTTCACCGGGGTGGTGCCCATCCTGGTCGAGCTGGACGGCGACGTAAACGGCCAC
AAGTTCAGCGTGTCCGGCGAGGGCGAGGGCGATGCCACCTACGGCAAGCTGACCCTGAAGTTCATCTGCA
CCACCGGCAAGCTGCCCGTGCCCTGGCCCACCCTCGTGACCACCTTGACCTACGGCGTGCAGTGCTTCGC
CCGCTACCCCGACCACATGAAGCAGCACGACTTCTTCAAGTCCGCCATGCCCGAAGGCTACGTCCAGGAG
CGCACCATCTTCTTCAAGGACGACGGCAACTACAAGACCCGCGCCGAGGTGAAGTTCGAGGGCGACACCC
TGGTGAACCGCATCGAGCTGAAGGGCATCGACTTCAAGGAGGACGGCAACATCCTGGGGCACAAGCTGGA
GTACAACTACAACAGCCACAAGGTCTATATCACCGCCGACAAGCAGAAGAACGGCATCAAGGTGAACTTC
AAGACCCGCCACAACATCGAGGACGGCAGCGTGCAGCTCGCCGACCACTACCAGCAGAACACCCCCATCG
GCGACGGCCCCGTGCTGCTGCCCGACAACCACTACCTGAGCACCCAGTCCAAGCTGAGCAAAGACCCCAA
CGAGAAGCGCGATCACATGGTCCTGCTGGAGTTCGTGACCGCCGCCGGGATCACTCTCGGCATGGACGAG
CTGTACAAGTCCGGAGGTAGCGCATCCAGTGGGGGTGCGTCAGGCAGTGGCAGCGGATCTGGCGCGCAGA
GAACTGGACTCGAGGATCCAGAGAGGTATCTCTTTGTGGACAGGGCTGTCATCTACAACCCTGCCACTCA
AGCTGATTGGACAGCTAAAAAGCTAGTGTGGATTCCATCAGAACGCCATGGTTTTGAGGCAGCTAGTATC
AAAGAAGAACGGGGAGATGAAGTTATGGTGGAGTTGGCAGAGAATGGAAAGAAAGCAATGGTCAACAAAG
ATGATATTCAGAAGATGAACCCACCTAAGTTTTCCAAGGTGGAGGATATGGCAGAATTGACATGCTTGAA
TGAAGCTTCCGTTTTACATAATCTGAAGGATCGCTACTATTCAGGACTAATCTATACTTATTCTGGACTC
TTCTGTGTAGTTATAAACCCTTACAAGAATCTTCCAATTTACTCTGAGAATATTATTGAAATGTACAGAG
GGAAGAAGCGTCATGAGATGCCTCCACACATCTATGCTATATCTGAATCTGCTTACAGATGCATGCTTCA
AGATCGTGAGGACCAGTCAATTCTTTGCACGGGTGAGTCAGGTGCTGGGAAGACAGAAAATACAAAGAAA
GTTATTCAGTACCTTGCCCATGTTGCTTCTTCACATAAAGGAAGAAAGGACCATAATATTCCTGGGGAAC
TTGAACGGCAGCTTTTGCAAGCAAATCCAATTCTGGAATCATTTGGAAATGCGAAGACTGTGAAAAATGA
TAACTCATCTCGTTTTGGCAAATTTATTCGGATCAACTTTGATGTAACTGGCTATATCGTTGGGGCCAAC
ATTGAAACATACCTTCTGGAAAAGTCTCGTGCTGTTCGTCAAGCAAAAGATGAACGTACTTTTCATATCT
TTTACCAGTTGTTATCTGGAGCAGGAGAACACCTAAAGTCTGATTTGCTTCTTGAAGGATTTAATAACTA
CAGGTTTCTCTCCAATGGCTATATTCCTATTCCGGGACAGCAAGACAAAGATAATTTCCAGGAGACCATG
GAAGCAATGCACATAATGGGCTTCTCCCATGAAGAGATTCTGTCAATGCTTAAAGTAGTATCTTCAGTGC
TACAGTTTGGAAATATTTCTTTCAAAAAGGAGAGAAATACTGATCAAGCTTCCATGCCAGAAAATACAGT
TGCGCAGAAGCTCTGCCATCTTCTTGGGATGAATGTGATGGAGTTTACTCGGGCCATCCTGACTCCCCGG
ATCAAGGTCGGCCGAGACTATGTGCAAAAAGCCCAGACCAAAGAACAGGCAGATTTTGCAGTAGAAGCAT
TGGCAAAAGCTACCTATGAGCGGCTCTTTCGCTGGCTCGTTCATCGCATCAATAAAGCTCTGGATAGGAC
CAAACGTCAGGGAGCATCTTTCATTGGAATCCTGGATATTGCTGGATTTGAAATTTTTGAGCTGAACTCC
TTTGAACAACTTTGCATCAACTACACCAATGAGAAGCTGCAGCAGCTGTTCAACCACACCATGTTTATCC
TAGAACAAGAGGAATACCAGCGCGAAGGCATCGAGTGGAACTTCATCGATTTCGGGCTGGATCTGCAGCC
ATGCATCGACCTAATAGAGAGACCTGCGAACCCTCCTGGTGTACTGGCCCTTTTGGATGAAGAATGCTGG
TTCCCTAAAGCCACAGATAAAACCTTTGTTGAAAAACTGGTTCAAGAGCAAGGTTCCCACTCCAAGTTTC
AGAAACCTCGACAATTAAAAGACAAAGCTGATTTTTGCATTATACATTATGCAGGGAAGGTGGACTATAA
GGCAGATGAGTGGCTGATGAAGAATATGGACCCCCTGAATGACAACGTGGCCACCCTTTTGCACCAGTCA
TCAGACAGATTTGTGGCAGAGCTTTGGAAAGATGTGGACCGTATCGTGGGTCTGGATCAAGTCACTGGTA
TGACTGAGACAGCTTTTGGCTCCGCATATAAAACCAAGAAGGGCATGTTTCGTACCGTTGGGCAACTCTA
CAAAGAATCTCTCACCAAGCTGATGGCAACTCTCCGAAACACCAACCCTAACTTTGTTCGTTGTATCATT
CCAAATCACGAGAAGAGGGCTGGAAAATTGGATCCACACCTAGTCCTAGATCAGCTTCGCTGTAATGGTG
TCCTGGAAGGGATCCGAATCTGTCGCCAGGGCTTCCCTAACCGAATAGTTTTCCAGGAATTCAGACAGAG
ATATGAGATCCTAACTCCAAATGCTATTCCTAAAGGTTTTATGGATGGTAAACAGGCCTGTGAACGAATG
ATCCGGGCTTTAGAATTGGACCCAAACTTGTACAGAATTGGACAGAGCAAGATATTTTTCAGAGCTGGAG
TTCTGGCACACTTAGAGGAAGAAAGAGATTTAAAAATCACCGATATCATTATCTTCTTCCAGGCCGTTTG
CAGAGGTTACCTGGCCAGAAAGGCCTTTGCCAAGAAGCAGCAGCAACTAAGTGCCTTAAAGGTCTTGCAG
CGGAACTGTGCCGCGTACCTGAAATTACGGCACTGGCAGTGGTGGCGAGTCTTCACAAAGGTGAAGCCGC
TTCTACAAGTGACTCGCCAGGAGGAAGAACTTCAGGCCAAAGATGAAGAGCTGTTGAAGGTGAAGGAGAA
GCAGACAAAGGTGGAAGGAGAGCTGGAGGAGATGGAGCGGAAGCACCAGCAGCTTTTAGAAGAGAAGAAT
ATCCTTGCAGAACAACTACAAGCAGAGACTGAGCTCTTTGCTGAAGCAGAAGAGATGAGGGCAAGACTTG
CTGCTAAAAAGCAGGAATTAGAAGAGATTCTACATGACTTGGAGTCTAGGGTTGAAGAAGAAGAAGAAAG
AAACCAAATCCTCCAAAATGAAAAGAAAAAAATGCAAGCACATATTCAGGACCTGGAAGAACAGCTAGAC
GAGGAGGAAGGGGCTCGGCAAAAGCTGCAGCTGGAAAAGGTGACAGCAGAGGCCAAGATCAAGAAGATGG
AAGAGGAGATTCTGCTTCTCGAGGACCAAAATTCCAAGTTCATCAAAGAAAAGAAACTCATGGAAGATCG
CATTGCTGAGTGTTCCTCTCAGCTGGCTGAAGAGGAAGAAAAGGCGAAAAACTTGGCCAAAATCAGGAAT
AAGCAAGAAGTGATGATCTCAGATCTAGAAGAACGCTTAAAGAAGGAAGAAAAGACTCGTCAGGAACTGG
AAAAGGCCAAAAGAAAACTCGACGGGGAGACGACCGACCTGCAGGACCAGATCGCAGAGCTGCAGGCGCA
GATTGATGAGCTCAAGCTGCAGCTGGCCAAGAAGGAGGAGGAGCTGCAGGGCGCACTGGCCAGAGGTGAT
GATGAAACACTCCATAAGAACAATGCCCTTAAAGTTGTGCGAGAGCTACAAGCCCAAATTGCTGAACTTC
AGGAAGACTTTGAATCCGAGAAGGCTTCACGGAACAAGGCCGAAAAGCAGAAAAGGGACTTGAGTGAGGA
ACTGGAAGCTCTGAAAACAGAGCTGGAGGACACGCTGGACACCACGGCAGCCCAGCAGGAACTACGTACA
AAACGTGAACAAGAAGTGGCAGAGCTGAAGAAAGCTCTTGAGGAGGAAACTAAGAACCATGAAGCTCAAA
TCCAGGACATGAGACAAAGACACGCAACAGCCCTGGAGGAGCTCTCAGAGCAGCTGGAACAGGCCAAGCG
GTTCAAAGCAAATCTAGAGAAGAACAAGCAGGGCCTGGAGACAGATAACAAGGAGCTGGCGTGTGAGGTG
AAGGTCCTGCAGCAGGTCAAGGCTGAGTCTGAGCACAAGAGGAAGAAGCTCGACGCGCAGGTCCAGGAGC
TCCATGCCAAGGTCTCTGAAGGCGACAGGCTCAGGGTGGAGCTGGCGGAGAAAGCAAGTAAGCTGCAGAA
TGAGCTAGATAATGTCTCCACCCTTCTGGAAGAAGCAGAGAAGAAGGGTATTAAATTTGCTAAGGATGCA
GCTAGTCTTGAGTCTCAACTACAGGATACACAGGAGCTTCTTCAGGAGGAGACACGCCAGAAACTAAACC
TGAGCAGTCGGATCCGGCAGCTGGAAGAGGAGAAGAACAGTCTTCAGGAGCAGCAGGAGGAGGAGGAGGA
GGCCAGGAAGAACCTGGAGAAGCAAGTGCTGGCCCTGCAGTCCCAGTTGGCTGATACCAAGAAGAAAGTA
GATGACGACCTGGGAACAATTGAAAGTCTGGAAGAAGCCAAGAAGAAGCTTCTGAAGGACGCGGAGGCCC
TGAGCCAGCGCCTGGAGGAGAAGGCACTGGCGTATGACAAACTGGAGAAGACCAAGAACCGCCTGCAGCA
GGAGCTGGACGACCTCACGGTGGACCTGGACCACCAGCGCCAGGTCGCCTCCAACTTGGAGAAGAAGCAG
AAGAAGTTTGACCAGCTGTTAGCAGAAGAGAAGAGCATCTCTGCTCGCTATGCCGAAGAGCGGGACCGGG
CCGAAGCCGAGGCCAGAGAGAAAGAAACCAAAGCCCTGTCACTGGCCCGGGCCCTCGAGGAAGCCCTGGA
GGCCAAGGAGGAGTTTGAGAGGCAGAACAAGCAGCTCCGAGCAGACATGGAAGACCTCATGAGCTCCAAA
GATGATGTGGGAAAAAACGTTCACGAACTTGAAAAATCCAAACGGGCCCTAGAGCAGCAGGTGGAGGAAA
TGAGGACCCAGCTGGAGGAGCTGGAAGACGAACTCCAGGCCACGGAAGATGCCAAGCTTCGTCTGGAGGT
CAACATGCAGGCCATGAAGGCGCAGTTCGAGAGAGACCTGCAAACCAGGGATGAGCAGAATGAAGAGAAG
AAGCGGCTGCTGATCAAACAGGTGCGGGAGCTCGAGGCGGAGCTGGAGGATGAGAGGAAACAGCGGGCGC
TTGCTGTAGCTTCAAAGAAAAAGATGGAGATAGACCTGAAGGACCTCGAAGCCCAAATCGAGGCTGCGAA
CAAAGCTCGGGATGAGGTGATTAAGCAGCTCCGCAAGCTCCAGGCTCAGATGAAGGATTACCAACGTGAA
TTAGAAGAAGCTCGTGCATCCAGAGATGAGATTTTTGCTCAATCCAAAGAGAGTGAAAAGAAATTGAAGA
GTCTGGAAGCAGAAATCCTTCAATTGCAGGAGGAACTTGCCTCATCTGAGCGAGCCCGCCGACACGCCGA
GCAGGAGAGAGATGAGCTGGCGGACGAGATCACCAACAGCGCCTCTGGCAAGTCCGCGCTGCTGGATGAG
AAGCGGCGTCTGGAAGCTCGGATCGCACAGCTGGAGGAGGAGCTGGAAGAGGAGCAGAGCAACATGGAGC
TGCTCAACGACCGCTTCCGCAAGACCACTCTACAGGTGGACACACTGAACGCCGAGCTAGCAGCCGAGCG
CAGCGCCGCCCAGAAGAGTGACAATGCACGCCAGCAACTGGAGCGGCAGAACAAGGAGCTGAAGGCCAAG
CTGCAGGAACTCGAGGGTGCTGTCAAGTCTAAGTTCAAGGCCACCATCTCAGCCCTGGAGGCCAAGATTG
GGCAGCTGGAGGAGCAGCTTGAGCAGGAAGCCAAGGAACGAGCAGCCGCCAACAAATTAGTCCGTCGCAC
TGAGAAGAAGCTGAAAGAAATCTTCATGCAGGTTGAGGATGAGCGTCGACACGCGGACCAGTATAAAGAG
CAGATGGAGAAGGCCAACGCTCGGATGAAGCAGCTTAAACGCCAGCTGGAGGAAGCAGAAGAAGAAGCGA
CGCGTGCCAACGCATCTCGGCGTAAACTCCAGCGGGAACTGGATGATGCCACCGAGGCCAACGAGGGCCT
GAGCCGCGAGGTCAGCACCCTGAAGAACCGGCTGAGGCGGGGTGGCCCCATCAGCTTCTCTTCCAGCCGA
TCTGGCCGGCGCCAGCTGCACCTTGAAGGAGCTTCCCTGGAGCTCTCCGACGATGACACAGAAAGTAAGA
CCAGTGATGTCAACGAGACGCAGCCACCCCAGTCAGAGTAAGGTACCGCGGGCCCGGGATCCACCGGATC
TAGATAACTGATCATAATCAGCCATACCACATTTGTAGAGGTTTTACTTGCTTTAAAAAACCTCCCACAC
CTCCCCCTGAACCTGAAACATAAAATGAATGCAATTGTTGTTGTTAACTTGTTTATTGCAGCTTATAATG
GTTACAAATAAAGCAATAGCATCACAAATTTCACAAATAAAGCATTTTTTTCACTGCATTCTAGTTGTGG
TTTGTCCAAACTCATCAATGTATCTTAACGCGTAAATTGTAAGCGTTAATATTTTGTTAAAATTCGCGTT
AAATTTTTGTTAAATCAGCTCATTTTTTAACCAATAGGCCGAAATCGGCAAAATCCCTTATAAATCAAAA
GAATAGACCGAGATAGGGT
[37 nt withheld, positions 7650-7686]
AAAGAACGTGGACTCCAACGTCAAAGG
[49 nt withheld, positions 7714-7762]
T
[91 nt withheld, positions 7764-7854]
G
[124 nt withheld, positions 7856-7979]
CAGGTGGCACTTTTCGGGGAAATGTGCGCGGAACCCCTATTTGTTTATTTTTCTAAATACATTCAAATAT
GTATCCGCTCATGAGACAATAACCCTGATAAATGCTTCAATAATATTGAAAAAGGAAGAGTCCTGAGGCG
GAAAGAACCAGCTGTGGAATGTGTGTCAGTTAGGGTGTGGAAAGTCCCCAGGCTCCCCAGCAGGCAGAAG
TATGCAAAGCATGCATCTCAATTAGTCAGCAACCAGGTGTGGAAAGTCCCCAGGCTCCCCAGCAGGCAGA
AGTATGCAAAGCATGCATCTCAATTAGTCAGCAACCATAGTCCCGCCCCTAACTCCGCCCATCCCGCCCC
TAACTCCGCCCAGTTCCGCCCATTCTCCGCCCCATGGCTGACTAATTTTTTTTATTTATGCAGAGGCCGA
GGCCGCCTCGGCCTCTGAGCTATTCCAGAAGTAGTGAGGAGGCTTTTTTGGAGGCCTAGGCTTTTGCAAA
GATCGATCAAGAGACAGGATGAGGATCGTTTCGCATGATTGAACAAGATGGATTGCACGCAGGTTCTCCG
GCCGCTTGGGTGGAGAGGCTATTCGGCTATGACTGGGCACAACAGACAATCGGCTGCTCTGATGCCGCCG
TGTTCCGGCTGTCAGCGCAGGGGCGCCCGGTTCTTTTTGTCAAGACCGACCTGTCCGGTGCCCTGAATGA
ACTGCAAGACGAGGCAGCGCGGCTATCGTGGCTGGCCACGACGGGCGTTCCTTGCGCAGCTGTGCTCGAC
GTTGTCACTGAAGCGGGAAGGGACTGGCTGCTATTGGGCGAAGTGCCGGGGCAGGATCTCCTGTCATCTC
ACCTTGCTCCTGCCGAGAAAGTATCCATCATGGCTGATGCAATGCGGCGGCTGCATACGCTTGATCCGGC
TACCTGCCCATTCGACCACCAAGCGAAACATCGCATCGAGCGAGCACGTACTCGGATGGAAGCCGGTCTT
GTCGATCAGGATGATCTGGACGAAGAGCATCAGGGGCTCGCGCCAGCCGAACTGTTCGCCAGGCTCAAGG
CGAGCATGCCCGACGGCGAGGATCTCGTCGTGACCCATGGCGATGCCTGCTTGCCGAATATCATGGTGGA
AAATGGCCGCTTTTCTGGATTCATCGACTGTGGCCGGCTGGGTGTGGCGGACCGCTATCAGGACATAGCG
TTGGCTACCCGTGATATTGCTGAAGAGCTTGGCGGCGAATGGGCTGACCGCTTCCTCGTGCTTTACGGTA
TCGCCGCTCCCGATTCGCAGCGCATCGCCTTCTATCGCCTTCTTGACGAGTTCTTCTGAGCGGGACTCTG
GGGTTCGAAATGACCGACCAAGCGACGCCCAACCTGCCATCACGAGATTTCGATTCCACCGCCGCCTTCT
ATGAAAGGTTGGGCTTCGGAATCGTTTTCCGGGACGCCGGCTGGATGATCCTCCAGCGCGGGGATCTCAT
GCTGGAGTTCTTCGCCCACCCTAGGGGGAGGCTAACTGAAACACGGAAGGAGACAATACCGGAAGGAACC
CGCGCTATGACGGCAATAAAAAGACAGAATAAAACGCACGGTGTTGGGTCGTTTGTTCATAAACGCGGGG
TTCGGTCCCAGGGCTGGCACTCTGTCGATACCCCACCGAGACCCCATTGGGGCCAATACGCCCGCGTTTC
TTCCTTTTCCCCACCCCACCCCCCAAGTTCGGGTGAAGGCCCAGGGCTCGCAGCCAACGTCGGGGCGGCA
GGCCCTGCCATAGCCTCAGGTTACTCATATATACTTTAGATTGATTTAAAACTTCATTTTTAATTTAAAA
GGATCTAGGTGAAGATCCTTTTTGATAATCTCATGACCAAAATCCCTTAACGTGAGTTTTCGTTCCACTG
AGCGTCAGACCCCGTAGAAAAGATCAAAGGATCTTCTTGAGATCCTTTTTTTCTGCGCGTAATCTGCTGC
TTGCAAACAAAAAAACCACCGCTACCAGCGGTGGTTTGTTTGCCGGATCAAGAGCTACCAACTCTTTTTC
CGAAGGTAACTGGCTTCAGCAGAGCGCAGATACCAAATACTGTTCTTCTAGTGTAGCCGTAGTTAGGCCA
CCACTTCAAGAACTCTGTAGCACCGCCTACATACCTCGCTCTGCTAATCCTGTTACCAGTGGCTGCTGCC
AGTGGCGATAAGTCGTGTCTTACCGGGTTGGACTCAAGACGATAGTTACCGGATAAGGCGCAGCGGTCGG
GCTGAACGGGGGGTTCGTGCACACAGCCCAGCTTGGAGCGAACGACCTACACCGAACTGAGATACCTACA
GCGTGAGCTATGAGAAAGCGCCACGCTTCCCGAAGGGAGAAAGGCGGACAGGTATCCGGTAAGCGGCAGG
GTCGGAACAGGAGAGCGCACGAGGGAGCTTCCAGGGGGAAACGCCTGGTATCTTTATAGTCCTGTCGGGT
TTCGCCACCTCTGACTTGAGCGTCGATTTTTGTGATGCTCGTCAGGGGGGCGGAGCCTATGGAAAAACGC
CAGCAACGCGGCCTTTTTACGGTTCCTGGCCTTTTGCTGGCCTTTTGCTCACATGTTCTTTCCTGCGTTA
TCCCCTGATTCTGTGGATAACCGTATTACCGCCATGCATTAGTTATTAATAGTAATCAATTACGGGGTCA
TTAGTTCATAGCCCATATATGGAGTTCCG
