>Addgene plasmid #54192 | mEmerald-MyosinIIB-C-18 | addgene partial sequence | sequence record 93334 | EGFP-C 5'-CATGGTCCTGCTGGAGTTCGTG-3'
GACGAGCTGTACAAGTCCGGAGGTAGCGCATCCAGTGGGGGTGCGTCAGGCAGTGGCAGCGGATCTGGCG
CGCAGAGAACTGGACTCGAGGATCCAGAGAGGTATCTCTTTGTGGACAGGGCTGTCATCTACAACCCTGC
CACTCAAGCTGATTGGACAGCTAAAAAGCTAGTGTGGATTCCATCAGAACGCCATGGTTTTGAGGCAGCT
AGTATCAAAGAAGAACGGGGAGATGAAGTTATGGTGGAGTTGGCAGAGAATGGAAAGAAAGCAATGGTCA
ACAAAGATGATATTCAGAAGATGAACCCACCTAAGTTTTCCAAGGTGGAGGATATGGCAGAATTGACATG
CTTGAATGAAGCTTCCGTTTTACATAATCTGAAGGATCGCTACTATTCAGGACTAATCTATACTTATTCT
GGACTCTTCTGTGTAGTTATAAACCCTTACAAGAATCTTCCAATTTACTCTGAGAATATTATTGAAATGT
ACAGAGGGAAGAAGCGTCATGAGATGCCTCCACACATCTATGCTATATCTGAATCTGCTTACAGATGCAT
GCTTCAAGATCGTGAGGACCAGTCAATTCTTTGCACGGGTGAGTCAGGTGCTGGGAAGACAGAAAATACA
AAGAAAGTTATTCAGTACCTTGCCCATGTTGCTTCTTCACATAAAGGAAGAAAGGACCATAATATTCCTG
GGGAACTTGAACGGCAGCTTTTGCAAGCAAATCCAATTCTGGAATCATTTGG
